>Addgene plasmid #156168 | pLenti-PGK-flag-RAP1B-V12-puro | addgene full sequence | sequence record 308419 | Addgene NGS Result
AGGTGGCACTTTTCGGGGAAATGTGCGCGGAACCCCTATTTGTTTATTTTTCTAAATACATTCAAATATG
TATCCGCTCATGAGACAATAACCCTGATAAATGCTTCAATAATATTGAAAAAGGAAGAGTATGAGTATTC
AACATTTCCGTGTCGCCCTTATTCCCTTTTTTGCGGCATTTTGCCTTCCTGTTTTTGCTCACCCAGAAAC
GCTGGTGAAAGTAAAAGATGCTGAAGATCAGTTGGGTGCACGAGTGGGTTACATCGAACTGGATCTCAAC
AGCGGTAAGATCCTTGAGAGTTTTCGCCCCGAAGAACGTTTTCCAATGATGAGCACTTTTAAAGTTCTGC
TATGTGGCGCGGTATTATCCCGTATTGACGCCGGGCAAGAGCAACTCGGTCGCCGCATACACTATTCTCA
GAATGACTTGGTTGAGTACTCACCAGTCACAGAAAAGCATCTTACGGATGGCATGACAGTAAGAGAATTA
TGCAGTGCTGCCATAACCATGAGTGATAACACTGCGGCCAACTTACTTCTGACAACGATCGGAGGACCGA
AGGAGCTAACCGCTTTTTTGCACAACATGGGGGATCATGTAACTCGCCTTGATCGTTGGGAACCGGAGCT
GAATGAAGCCATACCAAACGACGAGCGTGACACCACGATGCCTGTAGCAATGGCAACAACGTTGCGCAAA
CTATTAACTGGCGAACTACTTACTCTAGCTTCCCGGCAACAATTAATAGACTGGATGGAGGCGGATAAAG
TTGCAGGACCACTTCTGCGCTCGGCCCTTCCGGCTGGCTGGTTTATTGCTGATAAATCTGGAGCCGGTGA
GCGTGGGTCTCGCGGTATCATTGCAGCACTGGGGCCAGATGGTAAGCCCTCCCGTATCGTAGTTATCTAC
ACGACGGGGAGTCAGGCAACTATGGATGAACGAAATAGACAGATCGCTGAGATAGGTGCCTCACTGATTA
AGCATTGGTAACTGTCAGACCAAGTTTACTCATATATACTTTAGATTGATTTAAAACTTCATTTTTAATT
TAAAAGGATCTAGGTGAAGATCCTTTTTGATAATCTCATGACCAAAATCCCTTAACGTGAGTTTTCGTTC
CACTGAGCGTCAGACCCCGTAGAAAAGATCAAAGGATCTTCTTGAGATCCTTTTTTTCTGCGCGTAATCT
GCTGCTTGCAAACAAAAAAACCACCGCTACCAGCGGTGGTTTGTTTGCCGGATCAAGAGCTACCAACTCT
TTTTCCGAAGGTAACTGGCTTCAGCAGAGCGCAGATACCAAATACTGTTCTTCTAGTGTAGCCGTAGTTA
GGCCACCACTTCAAGAACTCTGTAGCACCGCCTACATACCTCGCTCTGCTAATCCTGTTACCAGTGGCTG
CTGCCAGTGGCGATAAGTCGTGTCTTACCGGGTTGGACTCAAGACGATAGTTACCGGATAAGGCGCAGCG
GTCGGGCTGAACGGGGGGTTCGTGCACACAGCCCAGCTTGGAGCGAACGACCTACACCGAACTGAGATAC
CTACAGCGTGAGCTATGAGAAAGCGCCACGCTTCCCGAAGGGAGAAAGGCGGACAGGTATCCGGTAAGCG
GCAGGGTCGGAACAGGAGAGCGCACGAGGGAGCTTCCAGGGGGAAACGCCTGGTATCTTTATAGTCCTGT
CGGGTTTCGCCACCTCTGACTTGAGCGTCGATTTTTGTGATGCTCGTCAGGGGGGCGGAGCCTATGGAAA
AACGCCAGCAACGCGGCCTTTTTACGGTTCCTGGCCTTTTGCTGGCCTTTTGCTCACATGTTCTTTCCTG
CGTTATCCCCTGATTCTGTGGATAACCGTATTACCGCCTTTGAGTGAGCTGATACCGCTCGCCGCAGCCG
AACGACCGAGCGCAGCGAGTCAGTGAGCGAGGAAGCGGAAGAGCGCCCAATACGCAAACCGCCTCTCCCC
GCGCGTTGGCCGATTCATTAATGCAGCTGGCACGACAGGTTTCCCGACTGGAAAGCGGGCAGTGAGCGCA
ACGCAATTAATGTGAGTTAGCTCACTCATTAGGCACCCCAGGCTTTACACTTTATGCTTCCGGCTCGTAT
GTTGTGTGGAATTGTGAGCGGATAACAATTTCACACAGGAAACAGCTATGACCATGATTACGCCAAGCGC
GCAATTAACCCTCACTAAAGGGAACAAAAGCTGGAGCTGCAAGCTTAATGTAGTCTTATGCAATACTCTT
GTAGTCTTGCAACATGGTAACGATGAGTTAGCAACATGCCTTACAAGGAGAGAAAAAGCACCGTGCATGC
CGATTGGTGGAAGTAAGGTGGTACGATCGTGCCTTATTAGGAAGGCAACAGACGGGTCTGACATGGATTG
GACGAACCACTGAATTGCCGCATTGCAGAGATATTGTATTTAAGTGCCTAGCTCGATACATAAACGGGTC
TCTCTGGTTAGACCAGATCTGAGCCTGGGAGCTCTCTGGCTAACTAGGGAACCCACTGCTTAAGCCTCAA
TAAAGCTTGCCTTGAGTGCTTCAAGTAGTGTGTGCCCGTCTGTTGTGTGACTCTGGTAACTAGAGATCCC
TCAGACCCTTTTAGTCAGTGTGGAAAATCTCTAGCAGTGGCGCCCGAACAGGGACTTGAAAGCGAAAGGG
AAACCAGAGGAGCTCTCTCGACGCAGGACTCGGCTTGCTGAAGCGCGCACGGCAAGAGGCGAGGGGCGGC
GACTGGTGAGTACGCCAAAAATTTTGACTAGCGGAGGCTAGAAGGAGAGAGATGGGTGCGAGAGCGTCAG
TATTAAGCGGGGGAGAATTAGATCGCGATGGGAAAAAATTCGGTTAAGGCCAGGGGGAAAGAAAAAATAT
AAATTAAAACATATAGTATGGGCAAGCAGGGAGCTAGAACGATTCGCAGTTAATCCTGGCCTGTTAGAAA
CATCAGAAGGCTGTAGACAAATACTGGGACAGCTACAACCATCCCTTCAGACAGGATCAGAAGAACTTAG
ATCATTATATAATACAGTAGCAACCCTCTATTGTGTGCATCAAAGGATAGAGATAAAAGACACCAAGGAA
GCTTTAGACAAGATAGAGGAAGAGCAAAACAAAAGTAAGACCACCGCACAGCAAGCGGCCGCTGATCTTC
AGACCTGGAGGAGGAGATATGAGGGACAATTGGAGAAGTGAATTATATAAATATAAAGTAGTAAAAATTG
AACCATTAGGAGTAGCACCCACCAAGGCAAAGAGAAGAGTGGTGCAGAGAGAAAAAAGAGCAGTGGGAAT
AGGAGCTTTGTTCCTTGGGTTCTTGGGAGCAGCAGGAAGCACTATGGGCGCAGCGTCAATGACGCTGACG
GTACAGGCCAGACAATTATTGTCTGGTATAGTGCAGCAGCAGAACAATTTGCTGAGGGCTATTGAGGCGC
AACAGCATCTGTTGCAACTCACAGTCTGGGGCATCAAGCAGCTCCAGGCAAGAATCCTGGCTGTGGAAAG
ATACCTAAAGGATCAACAGCTCCTGGGGATTTGGGGTTGCTCTGGAAAACTCATTTGCACCACTGCTGTG
CCTTGGAATGCTAGTTGGAGTAATAAATCTCTGGAACAGATTTGGAATCACACGACCTGGATGGAGTGGG
ACAGAGAAATTAACAATTACACAAGCTTAATACACTCCTTAATTGAAGAATCGCAAAACCAGCAAGAAAA
GAATGAACAAGAATTATTGGAATTAGATAAATGGGCAAGTTTGTGGAATTGGTTTAACATAACAAATTGG
CTGTGGTATATAAAATTATTCATAATGATAGTAGGAGGCTTGGTAGGTTTAAGAATAGTTTTTGCTGTAC
TTTCTATAGTGAATAGAGTTAGGCAGGGATATTCACCATTATCGTTTCAGACCCACCTCCCAACCCCGAG
GGGACCCGACAGGCCCGAAGGAATAGAAGAAGAAGGTGGAGAGAGAGACAGAGACAGATCCATTCGATTA
GTGAACGGATCTCGACGGTATCGGTTAACTTTTAAAAGAAAAGGGGGGATTGGGGGGTACAGTGCAGGGG
AAAGAATAGTAGACATAATAGCAACAGACATACAAACTAAAGAATTACAAAAACAAATTACAAAAATTCA
AAATTTTATCGATCACGAGACTAGCCTCGAGAAGCTTGATATCGAATTCCACGGGGTTGGGGTTGCGCCT
TTTCCAAGGCAGCCCTGGGTTTGCGCAGGGACGCGGCTGCTCTGGGCGTGGTTCCGGGAAACGCAGCGGC
GCCGACCCTGGGTCTCGCACATTCTTCACGTCCGTTCGCAGCGTCACCCGGATCTTCGCCGCTACCCTTG
TGGGCCCCCCGGCGACGCTTCCTGCTCCGCCCCTAAGTCGGGAAGGTTCCTTGCGGTTCGCGGCGTGCCG
GACGTGACAAACGGAAGCCGCACGTCTCACTAGTACCCTCGCAGACGGACAGCGCCAGGGAGCAATGGCA
GCGCGCCGACCGCGATGGGCTGTGGCCAATAGCGGCTGCTCAGCAGGGCGCGCCGAGAGCAGCGGCCGGG
AAGGGGCGGTGCGGGAGGCGGGGTGTGGGGCGGTAGTGTGGGCCCTGTTCCTGCCCGCGCGGTGTTCCGC
ATTCTGCAAGCCTCCGGAGCGCACGTCGGCAGTCGGCTCCCTCGTTGACCGAATCACCGACCTCTCTCCC
CAGGGGGATCCACCGGTTCGTCGACTAGTCCAGTGTGGTGGAATTCTGCAGATATCAACAAGTTTGTACA
AAAAAGCAGGCTCCGCGGCCGCCCCCTTCACCCTCGGATCCGCCACCATGGACTACAAGGACGACGATGA
CAAGGACTACAAGGACGACGATGACAAGAATTCTCGTGAGTATAAGCTAGTCGTTCTTGGCTCTGTAGGC
GTTGGAAAATCTGCTCTGACTGTACAGTTTGTTCAAGGAATTTTTGTTGAAAAATATGATCCTACGATAG
AAGATTCTTATAGAAAGCAAGTTGAAGTAGATGCACAGCAGTGTATGCTTGAAATCTTGGATACTGCAGG
AACGGAACAATTCACAGCAATGAGGGATTTGTACATGAAAAATGGACAAGGCTTTGCGTTAGTTTATTCC
ATCACAGCACAGTCCACATTTAATGATTTACAAGATCTGAGAGAACAGATACTTCGAGTTAAAGACACGG
ATGATGTTCCAATGATTCTGGTTGGTAATAAGTGTGACTTGGAAGATGAAAGAGTTGTAGGAAAGGAACA
AGGTCAAAATCTAGCAAGACAGTGGAACAACTGTGCATTCTTAGAATCCTCTGCAAAATCAAAAATAAAT
GTTAATGAGATCTTTTATGACCTAGTGCGACAAATTAACAGAAAAACTCCAGTGCCTGGGAAGGCCCGCA
AAAAGTCATCATGTCAGCTGCTTTAATCTAGAGGGAAGGGTGGGCGCGCCGACCCAGCTTTCTTGTACAA
AGTGGTTGATATCCAGCACAGTGGCGGCCGCTCGACAATCAACCTCTGGATTACAAAATTTGTGAAAGAT
TGACTGGTATTCTTAACTATGTTGCTCCTTTTACGCTATGTGGATACGCTGCTTTAATGCCTTTGTATCA
TGCTATTGCTTCCCGTATGGCTTTCATTTTCTCCTCCTTGTATAAATCCTGGTTGCTGTCTCTTTATGAG
GAGTTGTGGCCCGTTGTCAGGCAACGTGGCGTGGTGTGCACTGTGTTTGCTGACGCAACCCCCACTGGTT
GGGGCATTGCCACCACCTGTCAGCTCCTTTCCGGGACTTTCGCTTTCCCCCTCCCTATTGCCACGGCGGA
ACTCATCGCCGCCTGCCTTGCCCGCTGCTGGACAGGGGCTCGGCTGTTGGGCACTGACAATTCCGTGGTG
TTGTCGGGGAAGCTGACGTCCTTTCCATGGCTGCTCGCCTGTGTTGCCACCTGGATTCTGCGCGGGACGT
CCTTCTGCTACGTCCCTTCGGCCCTCAATCCAGCGGACCTTCCTTCCCGCGGCCTGCTGCCGGCTCTGCG
GCCTCTTCCGCGTCTTCGCCTTCGCCCTCAGACGAGTCGGATCTCCCTTTGGGCCGCCTCCCCGCCTGGA
ATTCTACCGGGTAGGGGAGGCGCTTTTCCCAAGGCAGTCTGGAGCATGCGCTTTAGCAGCCCCGCTGGGC
ACTTGGCGCTACACAAGTGGCCTCTGGCCTCGCACACATTCCACATCCACCGGTAGGCGCCAACCGGCTC
CGTTCTTTGGTGGCCCCTTCGCGCCACCTTCTACTCCTCCCCTAGTCAGGAAGTTCCCCCCCGCCCCGCA
GCTCGCGTCGTGCAGGACGTGACAAATGGAAGTAGCACGTCTCACTAGTCTCGTGCAGATGGACAGCACC
GCTGAGCAATGGAAGCGGGTAGGCCTTTGGGGCAGCGGCCAATAGCAGCTTTGCTCCTTCGCTTTCTGGG
CTCAGAGGCTGGGAAGGGGTGGGTCCGGGGGCGGGCTCAGGGGCGGGCTCAGGGGCGGGGCGGGCGCCCG
AAGGTCCTCCGGAGGCCCGGCATTCTGCACGCTTCAAAAGCGCACGTCTGCCGCGCTGTTCTCCTCTTCC
TCATCTCCGGGCCTTTCGACCTGCAGCCCAAGCTTACCATGACCGAGTACAAGCCCACGGTGCGCCTCGC
CACCCGCGACGACGTCCCCAGGGCCGTACGCACCCTCGCCGCCGCGTTCGCCGACTACCCCGCCACGCGC
CACACCGTCGATCCGGACCGCCACATCGAGCGGGTCACCGAGCTGCAAGAACTCTTCCTCACGCGCGTCG
GGCTCGACATCGGCAAGGTGTGGGTCGCGGACGACGGCGCCGCGGTGGCGGTCTGGACCACGCCGGAGAG
CGTCGAAGCGGGGGCGGTGTTCGCCGAGATCGGCCCGCGCATGGCCGAGTTGAGCGGTTCCCGGCTGGCC
GCGCAGCAACAGATGGAAGGCCTCCTGGCGCCGCACCGGCCCAAGGAGCCCGCGTGGTTCCTGGCCACCG
TCGGCGTCTCGCCCGACCACCAGGGCAAGGGTCTGGGCAGCGCCGTCGTGCTCCCCGGAGTGGAGGCGGC
CGAGCGCGCCGGGGTGCCCGCCTTCCTGGAGACCTCCGCGCCCCGCAACCTCCCCTTCTACGAGCGGCTC
GGCTTCACCGTCACCGCCGACGTCGAGGTGCCCGAAGGACCGCGCACCTGGTGCATGACCCGCAAGCCCG
GTGCCTGACGCCCGCCCCACGACCCGCAGCGCCCGACCGAAAGGAGCGCACGACCCCATGCATCTCGAGG
GCCCGGTACCTTTAAGACCAATGACTTACAAGGCAGCTGTAGATCTTAGCCACTTTTTAAAAGAAAAGGG
GGGACTGGAAGGGCTAGCTCACTCCCAACGAAGACAAGATCTGCTTTTTGCTTGTACTGGGTCTCTCTGG
TTAGACCAGATCTGAGCCTGGGAGCTCTCTGGCTAACTAGGGAACCCACTGCTTAAGCCTCAATAAAGCT
TGCCTTGAGTGCTTCAAGTAGTGTGTGCCCGTCTGTTGTGTGACTCTGGTAACTAGAGATCCCTCAGACC
CTTTTAGTCAGTGTGGAAAATCTCTAGCAGTAGTAGTTCATGTCATCTTATTATTCAGTATTTATAACTT
GCAAAGAAATGAATATCAGAGAGTGAGAGGAACTTGTTTATTGCAGCTTATAATGGTTACAAATAAAGCA
ATAGCATCACAAATTTCACAAATAAAGCATTTTTTTCACTGCATTCTAGTTGTGGTTTGTCCAAACTCAT
CAATGTATCTTATCATGTCTGGCTCTAGCTATCCCGCCCCTAACTCCGCCCATCCCGCCCCTAACTCCGC
CCAGTTCCGCCCATTCTCCGCCCCATGGCTGACTAATTTTTTTTATTTATGCAGAGGCCGAGGCCGCCTC
GGCCTCTGAGCTATTCCAGAAGTAGTGAGGAGGCTTTTTTGGAGGCCTAGGGACGTACCCAATTCGCCCT
ATAGTGAGTCGTATTACGCGCGCTCACTGGCCGTCGTTTTACAACGTCGTGACTGGGAAAACCCTGGCGT
TACCCAACTTAATCGCCTTGCAGCACATCCCCCTTTCGCCAGCTGGCGTAATAGCGAAGAGGCCCGCACC
GATCGCCCTTCCCAACAGTTGCGCAGCCTGAATGGCGAATGGG
[124 nt withheld, positions 8164-8287]
C
[91 nt withheld, positions 8289-8379]
A
[49 nt withheld, positions 8381-8429]
CCTTTGACGTTGGAGTCCACGTTCTTT
[37 nt withheld, positions 8457-8493]
ACCCTATCTCGGTCTATTCTTTTGATTTATAAGGGATTTTGCCGATTTCGGCCTATTGGTTAAAAAATGA
GCTGATTTAACAAAAATTTAACGCGAATTTTAACAAAATATTAACGCTTACAATTT
Features (pLannotate 1.2.2; 32 found; start..end, strand, type, name):
     26..130     +  promoter       AmpR promoter: bla
    131..991     +  CDS            AmpR: β-lactamase; bla; confers resistance to ampicillin, carbenicillin, and related antibiotics
   1162..1750    +  rep_origin     ori: high-copy-number ColE1/pMB1/pBR322/pUC origin of replication
   1933..2025    +  CDS            lacI (fragment): lac repressor; lacI; The lac repressor binds to the lac operator to inhibit transcription in E. coli. This inhibition can be relieved by adding lactose or isopropyl-β-D-thiogalactopyranoside (IPTG).
   2038..2059    +  protein_bind   CAP binding site: CAP binding activates transcription in the presence of cAMP. E. coli catabolite activator protein
   2074..2104    +  promoter       lac promoter: promoter for the E. coli lac operon
   2112..2128    +  protein_bind   lac operator: The lac repressor binds to the lac operator to inhibit transcription in E. coli. This inhibition can be relieved by adding lactose or isopropyl-β-D-thiogalactopyranoside (IPTG). lac repressor encoded by lacI
   2173..2191    +  promoter       T3 promoter: promoter for bacteriophage T3 RNA polymerase
   2219..2445    +  promoter       RSV promoter: Rous sarcoma virus enhancer/promoter
   2446..2626    +  LTR            5' LTR (truncated): truncated 5' long terminal repeat (LTR) from HIV-1
   2673..2798    +  misc_feature   HIV-1 Ψ: packaging signal of human immunodeficiency virus type 1
   2782..3145    +  CDS            HIV-1 gag (fragment): gag protein from human immunodeficiency virus 1; gag
   3291..3524    +  misc_feature   RRE: The Rev response element (RRE) of HIV-1 allows for Rev-dependent mRNA export from the nucleus to the cytoplasm.
   3901..4001    +  CDS            Rev (fragment): human immunodeficiency virus 1 (HIV-1) Rev protein; rev; enhances nuclear export of unspliced and incompletely spliced viral mRNAs
   4020..4137    +  misc_feature   cPPT/CTS: central polypurine tract and central termination sequence of HIV-1
   4157..4180    -  misc_feature   MCS (fragment): pBluescript multiple cloning site
   4183..4693    +  promoter       hPGK promoter: human phosphoglycerate kinase 1 promoter
   4748..4772    +  protein_bind   attB1: mutant version of attB; recombination site for the Gateway® BP reaction BP Clonase™
   4814..4834    +  CDS            FLAG (fragment): FLAG® epitope tag, followed by an enterokinase cleavage site
   4838..4858    +  CDS            FLAG (fragment): FLAG® epitope tag, followed by an enterokinase cleavage site
   4865..5413    +  CDS            RAP1B: RAP1B_HUMAN - Experimental evidence at protein level: Swiss-Prot protein existence level 1. GTP-binding protein that possesses intrinsic GTPase activity. Contributes to the polarizing activity of KRIT1 and CDH5 in the establishment and maintenance of correct endothelial cell polarity and vascular lumen. Required for the localization of phosphorylated PRKCZ, PARD3 and TIAM1 to the cell junction. Plays a role in the establishment of basal endothelial barrier function. From Homo sapiens (Human).
   5442..5466    -  protein_bind   attB2: mutant version of attB; recombination site for the Gateway® BP reaction BP Clonase™
   5497..6085    +  misc_feature   WPRE: woodchuck hepatitis virus posttranscriptional regulatory element
   6099..6598    +  promoter       PGK promoter: mouse phosphoglycerate kinase 1 promoter
   6619..7218    +  CDS            PuroR: puromycin N-acetyltransferase; pac from Streptomyces alboniger; confers resistance to puromycin
   7286..7423    +  CDS            nef (fragment): NEF_HV1LA - Experimental evidence at protein level: Swiss-Prot protein existence level 1. Extracellular Nef protein targets CD4(+) T-lymphocytes for apoptosis by interacting with CXCR4 surface receptors. From Human immunodeficiency virus type 1 group M subtype B (isolate Lai) (HIV-1).
   7409..7589    +  LTR            5' LTR (truncated): truncated 5' long terminal repeat (LTR) from HIV-1
   7661..7782    +  polyA_signal   SV40 poly(A) signal: SV40 polyadenylation signal
   7822..7957    +  rep_origin     SV40 ori: SV40 origin of replication
   7978..7996    -  promoter       T7 promoter: promoter for bacteriophage T7 RNA polymerase
   8004..8159    +  CDS            lacZα (fragment): LacZα fragment of β-galactosidase; lacZ fragment
   8164..8592    +  rep_origin     f1 ori (sequence partly withheld): f1 bacteriophage origin of replication; arrow indicates direction of (+) strand synthesis
