[The description below was written by a language model from this plasmid's Addgene catalogue record and pLannotate feature annotations shown in this document.]
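Description:
pLenti-PGK-flag-RAP1B-V12-puro is an 8.6 kb HIV-1-based lentiviral expression plasmid built on the pLenti PGK Puro DEST Gateway destination backbone. It is maintained in E. coli at high copy through a ColE1/pUC-type origin with ampicillin resistance (bla). An f1 origin, an SV40 origin and residual lac/lacZα and T3/T7 promoter sequences from the parent cloning vector are also present. The viral portion has the layout typical of third-generation transfer vectors. An RSV promoter replaces the U3 region to drive a truncated 5' LTR, followed by the Ψ packaging signal with a gag fragment, the RRE for Rev-dependent nuclear export, and the cPPT/CTS. A truncated 3' LTR followed by an SV40 polyadenylation signal closes the genome. Packaging functions are not encoded on the plasmid and must be supplied in trans.

The payload is a RAP1B cDNA carrying a glycine-12-to-valine substitution, the change generally used to make Ras-family small GTPases constitutively active. It has two N-terminal FLAG epitopes for detection or immunoprecipitation. The catalogue lists the insert as bovine, whereas the automated annotation matched it to human RAP1B, which probably reflects the close similarity of the orthologues. The cDNA was PCR-amplified from an earlier Flag-Rap1b V12 plasmid, placed in an entry vector and moved in by Gateway recombination, so it is flanked by attB1 and attB2. Expression is driven by the human PGK promoter, and a WPRE lies downstream to enhance transcript stability and expression. A separate cassette, annotated as a mouse PGK promoter driving puromycin N-acetyltransferase, allows selection of transduced mammalian cells. The vector is intended for stable expression of FLAG-RAP1B-V12. The associated study concerns Plexin-B2 control of stem cell contractility, cytoskeletal tension and adhesion.
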