Addgene plasmid #156168: pLenti-PGK-flag-RAP1B-V12-puro
Purpose: Lentiviral vector for expression of flag-RAP1B-V12, with puromycin selection
Depositing lab: Roland Friedel. Depositing organization: Icahn School of Medicine at Mount Sinai. Publication: Plexin-B2 orchestrates collective stem cell dynamics via actomyosin contractility, cytoskeletal tension and adhesion. Junqueira Alves C, Dariolli R, Haydak J, Kang S, Hannah T, Wiener RJ, DeFronzo S, Tejero R, Gusella GL, Ramakrishnan A, Alves Dias R, Wojcinski A, Kesari S, Shen L, Sobie EA, Rodrigues Furtado de Mendonca JP, Azeloglu EU, Zou H, Friedel RH. Nat Commun. 2021 Oct 14;12(1):6019. doi: 10.1038/s41467-021-26296-7. PubMed 34650052.
Backbone
  Vector backbone: pLenti PGK Puro DEST (w529-2)
  Backbone manufacturer: Campeau lab (addgene #19068)
  Backbone size w/o insert (bp): 9605
  Total vector size (bp): 8619
  Vector type: Mammalian Expression, Lentiviral
  Selectable markers: Puromycin
Growth in bacteria
  Bacterial resistance: Ampicillin, 100 μg/mL
  Growth temperature: 37°C
  Growth strain: NEB Stable
  Copy number: High Copy
Gene/Insert
  Gene/Insert name: RAP1B
  Species: B. taurus (bovine)
  Insert size (bp): 609
  Mutation: changed Glycine 12 to Valine
  GenBank ID: NM_175824
  Entrez Gene: RAP1B
  Promoter: human PGK
  Tag / fusion protein: 2xFLAG (N terminal on insert)
  Cloning method: Gateway Cloning
  Sequencing primers: 5′ PGK_F (GTGTTCCGCATTCTGCAAG); 3′ WPRE_R (CATAGCGTAAAAGGAGCAACA)
Resource information
  A portion of this plasmid was derived from a plasmid made by: flag-RAP1B-V12 was cloned using Addgene ID #118323, Flag-Rap1b V12
Terms and licenses: Academic/Nonprofit Terms; Industry Terms: Not Available to Industry
Depositor comments: flag-RAP1B-V12 cDNA was amplified by PCR and cloned into pENTR DTOPO and transferred by Gateway cloning into Desination vector. bioRxiv 10.1101/792077
How to cite: pLenti-PGK-flag-RAP1B-V12-puro was a gift from Roland Friedel (Addgene plasmid # 156168 ; http://n2t.net/addgene:156168 ; RRID:Addgene_156168)
